Addgene plasmid #38002: PJ-DEAD
Depositing lab: Robin Irvine. Depositing organization: University of Cambridge. Publication: PI4P and PI(4,5)P2 Are Essential But Independent Lipid Determinants of Membrane Identity. Hammond GR, Fischer MJ, Anderson KE, Holdich J, Koteci A, Balla T, Irvine RF. Science. 2012 Jun 21. 10.1126/science.1222483 PubMed 22722250.
Backbone
  Vector backbone: pmRFP-C1
  Backbone size w/o insert (bp): 4700
  Total vector size (bp): 8010
  Vector type: Mammalian Expression
  Selectable markers: Neomycin (select with G418)
Growth in bacteria
  Bacterial resistance: Kanamycin, 50 μg/mL
  Growth temperature: 37°C
  Growth strain: XL10 Gold
  Copy number: High Copy
Gene/Insert 1
  Gene/Insert name: FKBP1A
  Species: H. sapiens (human)
  Insert size (bp): 318
  GenBank ID: NM_054014
  Entrez Gene: FKBP1A (a.k.a. FKBP-12, FKBP-1A, FKBP1, FKBP12, PKC12, PKCI2, PPIASE)
  Tag / fusion protein: mRFP (N terminal on insert)
Gene/Insert 2
  Gene/Insert name: SAC1
  Species: S. cerevisiae (budding yeast)
  Insert size (bp): 1545
  Mutation: Cys 779 mutated to Ser
  GenBank ID: NM_001179777
  Entrez Gene: SAC1 (a.k.a. YKL212W, RSD1)
Gene/Insert 3
  Gene/Insert name: INPP5E
  Species: H. sapiens (human)
  Mutation: Asp 1263 mutated to Ala
  GenBank ID: NM_019892
  Entrez Gene: INPP5E (a.k.a. CORS1, CPD4, JBTS1, MORMS, PPI5PIV, pharbin)
Resource information
  A portion of this plasmid was derived from a plasmid made by: Tamas Balla
Terms and licenses: Academic/Nonprofit Terms; Industry Terms: Not Available to Industry
Depositor comments: Compared to GenBank reference sequence NM_019892, the INPP5E insert in this plasmid contains a C641A mutation. Please see the full plasmid sequence for the most accurate information.
How to cite: PJ-DEAD was a gift from Robin Irvine (Addgene plasmid # 38002 ; http://n2t.net/addgene:38002 ; RRID:Addgene_38002)
