[The description below was written by a language model from this plasmid's Addgene catalogue record and pLannotate feature annotations shown in this document.]
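Description:
PJ-DEAD is a mammalian expression plasmid built on the pmRFP-C1 backbone. It encodes a single chimeric protein made up of mRFP1, human FKBP12 (FKBP1A), a fragment of the budding yeast phosphoinositide phosphatase SAC1, and a fragment of the human inositol polyphosphate 5-phosphatase INPP5E. The fusion is transcribed from the CMV immediate-early enhancer/promoter and terminated by an SV40 polyadenylation signal. Both phosphatase modules carry point mutations, listed in the record as Cys 779 to Ser for SAC1 and Asp 1263 to Ala for INPP5E. This numbering appears to follow the fusion protein rather than the individual native proteins. The depositor also notes a C641A difference in the INPP5E portion relative to the GenBank reference. Together with the "DEAD" name, the paired substitutions suggest a catalytically inactive version of a dual PI4P/PI(4,5)P2 phosphatase chimera, although the record does not say this outright.

The FKBP12 domain is the standard partner for rapamycin-induced heterodimerisation with an FRB-tagged anchor. A construct of this design would therefore typically be recruited on demand to a chosen membrane, with mRFP1 fluorescence reporting its location. With both enzyme domains mutated, it would serve as the negative control in such lipid-depletion experiments, in keeping with the associated study of PI4P and PI(4,5)P2 as determinants of membrane identity.

The plasmid is propagated in bacteria through a high-copy pUC-type origin and also carries an f1 origin. A single NeoR/KanR gene sits behind tandem bacterial (bla) and SV40 early promoters and is followed by an HSV TK polyadenylation signal. It gives kanamycin resistance in E. coli and G418 selection in mammalian cells. The short large T antigen, ble and bGH poly(A) matches in the feature table are most likely backbone remnants or annotation artefacts. The annotated sequence is 7,995 nt, slightly shorter than the catalogue's stated total of 8,010 bp.
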