Features (pLannotate 1.2.2; 17 found; start..end, strand, type, name):
     61..364     +  enhancer       CMV enhancer: human cytomegalovirus immediate early enhancer
    365..568     +  promoter       CMV promoter: human cytomegalovirus (CMV) immediate early promoter
    613..1287    +  CDS            mRFP1: mRFP1 is a basic (constitutively fluorescent) red fluorescent protein published in 2002, derived from Discosoma sp.. It is reported to be a somewhat slowly-maturing monomer with low acid sensitivity.
   1288..1305    +  misc_feature   MCS (fragment): multiple cloning site
   1346..1668    +  CDS            FKBP (fragment): human FK506-binding protein FKBP12
   1762..3309    +  CDS            SAC1 (fragment): SAC1_YEAST - Also known as RSD1. Experimental evidence at protein level: Swiss-Prot protein existence level 1. Phosphoinositide phosphatase which catalyzes the hydrolysis of phosphatidylinositol 3-phosphate (PtdIns(3)P) and phosphatidylinositol 4-phosphate (PtdIns(4)P) (PubMed:10625610, PubMed:11792713). Has low activity towards phosphatidylinositol-3,5- bisphosphate (PtdIns(3,5)P2) (PubMed:10625610). May be involved in the coordination of the activities of the secretory pathway and the actin cytoskeleton (PubMed:11514624). From Saccharomyces cerevisiae (strain ATCC 204508 / S288c) (Baker's ye
   3358..4650    +  CDS            INPP5E (fragment): INP5E_HUMAN - Experimental evidence at protein level: Swiss-Prot protein existence level 1. Phosphatidylinositol (PtdIns) phosphatase that specifically hydrolyzes the 5-phosphate of phosphatidylinositol-3,4,5-trisphosphate (PtdIns(3,4,5)P3), phosphatidylinositol 4,5-bisphosphate (PtdIns(4,5)P2) and phosphatidylinositol 3,5-bisphosphate (PtdIns(3,5)P2) (PubMed:10764818) (By similarity). Specific for lipid substrates, inactive towards water soluble inositol phosphates (PubMed:10764818). Plays an essential role in the primary cilium by controlling ciliary growth and phosphoinositide 3-kinase (PI3
   4676..4760    +  CDS            large T antigen (fragment): large T antigen from SV40 (simian virus 40)
   4783..4904    +  polyA_signal   SV40 poly(A) signal: SV40 polyadenylation signal
   4938..5366    -  rep_origin     f1 ori (sequence partly withheld): f1 bacteriophage origin of replication; arrow indicates direction of (+) strand synthesis
   5393..5497    +  promoter       AmpR promoter: bla
   5499..5856    +  promoter       SV40 promoter: SV40 enhancer and early promoter
   5891..6685    +  CDS            NeoR/KanR: aminoglycoside phosphotransferase from Tn5; aph(3')-II (or nptII); confers resistance to neomycin, kanamycin, and G418 (Geneticin®)
   6706..6858    +  CDS            ble (fragment): BLE_KLEPN - Experimental evidence at protein level: Swiss-Prot protein existence level 1. Binding protein with a strong affinity to the bleomycin family of antibiotics. Binds to CL990; an antimitotic-antibiotic compound. From Klebsiella pneumoniae.
   6917..6964    +  polyA_signal   HSV TK poly(A) signal: herpes simplex virus thymidine kinase polyadenylation signal (Cole and Stacy, 1985)
   7055..7071    -  polyA_signal   bGH poly(A) signal (fragment): bovine growth hormone polyadenylation signal
   7293..7881    +  rep_origin     ori: high-copy-number ColE1/pMB1/pBR322/pUC origin of replication
>Addgene plasmid #38002 | PJ-DEAD | depositor full sequence | sequence record 47532 | PJ-DEAD sequence 7995 bps
TAGTTATTAATAGTAATCAATTACGGGGTCATTAGTTCATAGCCCATATATGGAGTTCCGCGTTACATAA
CTTACGGTAAATGGCCCGCCTGGCTGACCGCCCAACGACCCCCGCCCATTGACGTCAATAATGACGTATG
TTCCCATAGTAACGCCAATAGGGACTTTCCATTGACGTCAATGGGTGGAGTATTTACGGTAAACTGCCCA
CTTGGCAGTACATCAAGTGTATCATATGCCAAGTACGCCCCCTATTGACGTCAATGACGGTAAATGGCCC
GCCTGGCATTATGCCCAGTACATGACCTTATGGGACTTTCCTACTTGGCAGTACATCTACGTATTAGTCA
TCGCTATTACCATGGTGATGCGGTTTTGGCAGTACATCAATGGGCGTGGATAGCGGTTTGACTCACGGGG
ATTTCCAAGTCTCCACCCCATTGACGTCAATGGGAGTTTGTTTTGGCACCAAAATCAACGGGACTTTCCA
AAATGTCGTAACAACTCCGCCCCATTGACGCAAATGGGCGGTAGGCGTGTACGGTGGGAGGTCTATATAA
GCAGAGCTGGTTTAGTGAACCGTCAGATCCGCTAGCGCTACCGGTCGCCACCATGGCCTCCTCCGAGGAC
GTCATCAAGGAGTTCATGCGCTTCAAGGTGCGCATGGAGGGCTCCGTGAACGGCCACGAGTTCGAGATCG
AGGGCGAGGGCGAGGGCCGCCCCTACGAGGGCACCCAGACCGCCAAGCTGAAGGTGACCAAGGGCGGCCC
CCTGCCCTTCGCCTGGGACATCCTGTCCCCTCAGTTCCAGTACGGCTCCAAGGCCTACGTGAAGCACCCC
GCCGACATCCCCGACTACTTGAAGCTGTCCTTCCCCGAGGGCTTCAAGTGGGAGCGCGTGATGAACTTCG
AGGACGGCGGCGTGGTGACCGTGACCCAGGACTCCTCCCTGCAGGACGGCGAGTTCATCTACAAGGTGAA
GCTGCGCGGCACCAACTTCCCCTCCGACGGCCCCGTAATGCAGAAGAAGACCATGGGCTGGGAGGCCTCC
ACCGAGCGGATGTACCCCGAGGACGGCGCCCTGAAGGGCGAGATCAAGATGAGGCTGAAGCTGAAGGACG
GCGGCCACTACGACGCCGAGGTCAAGACCACCTACATGGCCAAGAAGCCCGTGCAGCTGCCCGGCGCCTA
CAAGACCGACATCAAGCTGGACATCACCTCCCACAACGAGGACTACACCATCGTGGAACAGTACGAGCGC
GCCGAGGGCCGCCACTCCACCGGCGCCTCCGGACTCAGATCTCGAAGCGCGGCCGCGGGAGCAGGAGGAG
CAGCTCGAGCGGCGCTGGGAGTGCAGGTGGAAACCATCTCCCCAGGAGACGGGCGCACCTTCCCCAAGCG
CGGCCAGACCTGCGTGGTGCACTACACCGGGATGCTTGAAGATGGAAAGAAATTTGATTCCTCCCGGGAC
AGAAACAAGCCCTTTAAGTTTATGCTAGGCAAGCAGGAGGTGATCCGAGGCTGGGAAGAAGGGGTTGCCC
AGATGAGTGTGGGTCAGAGAGCCAAACTGACTATATCTCCAGATTATGCCTATGGTGCCACTGGGCACCC
AGGCATCATCCCACCACATGCCACTCTCGTCTTCGATGTGGAGCTTCTAAAACTGGAAAGTGCTGGTGGT
AGTGCTGGTGGTAGTGCTGGTGGTAGTGCTGGTGGTAGTGCTGGTGGTCCGCGAGCTCAAGCTTCGCGAT
CGCTAGATGCGACAGGTCCAATAGTGTACGTTCAAAATGCGGACGGTATCTTCTTCAAGCTTGCTGAGGG
CAAAGGAACTAACGATGCTGTTATTCACTTGGCCAATCAAGATCAAGGTGTTCGGGTCCTTGGAGCAGAG
GAATTTCCTGTGCAAGGTGAAGTAGTAAAGATTGCGTCCTTGATGGGGTTCATTAAGCTAAAGTTGAACA
GGTATGCCATTATCGCAAATACTGTGGAAGAGACCGGTAGATTCAATGGCCACGTTTTCTATAGAGTGTT
GCAACATTCTATCGTATCTACCAAGTTTAACTCGAGAATCGATTCTGAAGAAGCCGAATATATCAAGCTA
CTGGAGTTGCATTTGAAAAATTCCACCTTTTATTTTTCATACACATATGATTTAACAAATTCCTTACAAA
GAAATGAAAAGGTTGGTCCTGCAGCCTCCTGGAAAACCGCTGATGAACGATTCTTTTGGAACCATTACTT
AACTGAAGATTTGAGAAACTTTGCTCATCAAGATCCTAGAATTGACTCCTTTATACAACCTGTTATCTAT
GGGTATGCCAAGACAGTGGACGCCGTTTTGAATGCCACCCCTATCGTTCTTGGTTTGATTACCAGACGTA
GTATATTTAGGGCGGGCACAAGATACTTCCGTCGTGGTGTTGACAAAGACGGTAACGTTGGCAATTTCAA
TGAAACTGAGCAAATTTTACTCGCTGAGAATCCAGAGAGTGAAAAAATACACGTTTTCTCCTTCTTACAG
ACAAGAGGATCTGTGCCAATATACTGGGCTGAAATCAACAACTTGAAGTACAAGCCAAATCTTGTTCTTG
GAGAAAACTCATTAGATGCGACAAAAAAGCATTTTGACCAGCAAAAGGAGTTATATGGCGACAACTACTT
GGTTAACCTAGTCAACCAAAAGGGCCACGAACTACCCGTGAAAGAGGGCTATGAATCAGTCGTGCACGCG
CTAAACGATCCGAAGATTCACTACGTGTATTTTGACTTCCACCATGAATGTCGTAAGATGCAATGGCATA
GAGTGAAATTGTTAATTGATCACCTGGAGAAATTAGGTTTATCTAACGAAGATTTCTTCCACAAGGTCAT
AGACTCTAATGGTAACACCGTTGAAATTGTTAATGAGCAACATTCCGTTGTAAGAACAAACTCTATGGAT
TGTTTGGACAGAACAAATGTCGTTCAATCTGTTTTAGCCCAGTGGGTTTTGCAAAAGGAGTTTGAAAGTG
CCGATGTCGTTGCTACTGGAAGCACTTGGGAAGACAACGCTCCATTGTTAACTTCTTACCAAAACTTATG
GGCTGATAATGCAGATGCAGTTAGTGTGGCATATTCGGGCACTGGAGCTTTGAAGACCGATTTCACAAGA
ACCGGTAAGCGTACACGTCTAGGTGCATTCAACGATTTTTTGAATTCAGCATCACGTTATTACCAGAACA
ATTGGACTGATGGTCCAAGACAGGATTCATACGATTTATTCCTTGGTGGATTTAGACCACATACCGCTTC
TATCAAGTCGCCATTCCCCGGAGGTACCGCTCGAGGCGCAGCAGCGGGAGCAGGAGGAGCAGGTCGATCG
GATCTTGCAGACTACAAGCTCCGCGCGCAGCCGCTCCTGGTGCGGGCCCACAGCAGCCTGGGCCCCGGCC
GGCCGCGGAGCCCCCTGGCCTGCGACGACTGTTCCCTTCGCTCGGCCAAATCCTCCTTCAGCCTCCTGGC
GCCCATCCGCAGCAAGGACGTCCGCAGCAGGAGTTACCTGGAGGGCAGCCTCCTGGCCAGCGGGGCCCTG
TTGGGGGCGGATGAGCTGGCCCGCTACTTCCCAGACCGGAACGTGGCACTCTTCGTGGCCACCTGGAACA
TGCAGGGCCAGAAGGAGCTCCCGCCCAGCCTGGACGAGTTCCTGCTCCCAGCCGAGGCCGACTATGCCCA
GGACCTGTATGTCATCGGGGTCCAGGAGGGCTGTTCTGACAGGCGGGAGTGGGAGACTCGTCTGCAGGAG
ACGCTGGGCCCGCACTATGTGCTGCTGTCCTCGGCGGCCCACGGCGTGCTCTACATGTCGCTCTTCATCC
GCAGGGACCTCATCTGGTTCTGCTCAGAGGTGGAGTGCTCCACGGTGACCACACGCATCGTGTCTCAGAT
CAAGACCAAGGGGGCCTTGGGCATCAGCTTCACCTTTTTTGGCACTTCCTTCCTCTTCATCACGTCCCAC
TTCACCTCAGGTGACGGGAAGGTGGCGGAGCGGCTGCTGGACTACACCAGGACTGTACAAGCCCTGGTCC
TGCCCAGAAATGTGCCCGACACCAACCCCTATCGCTCCAGCGCAGCGGACGTCACCACCCGCTTCGATGA
GGTGTTCTGGTTTGGAGACTTCAACTTCCGCCTGAGTGGCGGGCGCACAGTCGTGGACGCCCTCCTGTGC
CAGGGCCTGGTGGTGGACGTGCCGGCGCTGCTGCAGCACGACCAGCTCATCCGGGAGATGCGGAAAGGGT
CCATCTTCAAGGGCTTCCAGGAGCCGGACATCCACTTCCTCCCATCATACAAGTTTGACATCGGGAAGGA
CACGTACGACAGCACCTCCAAGCAGAGGACGCCCTCATACACGGCCCGCGTCTTGTACAGAAGCCGCCAC
AAGGGTGACATCTGTCCTGTGAGCTACTCTTCCTGCCCCGGGATCAAGACGTCCGACCACCGCCCTGTGT
ATGGCCTCTTCCGGGTGAAAGTGAGGCCGGGGCGAGACAACATTCCGTTGGCAGCTGGCAAATTTGATAG
AGAACTGTACTTACTAGGAATTAAAAGACGGATTTCGAAGGAGATTCAGAGGCAGCAAGCACTACAGAGT
CAGAACTCCAGCACCATCGCCTCCGTTTCTTGAGGATCCACCGGATCTAGATAACTGATCATAATCAGCC
ATACCACATTTGTAGAGGTTTTACTTGCTTTAAAAAACCTCCCACACCTCCCCCTGAACCTGAAACATAA
AATGAATGCAATTGTTGTTGTTAACTTGTTTATTGCAGCTTATAATGGTTACAAATAAAGCAATAGCATC
ACAAATTTCACAAATAAAGCATTTTTTTCACTGCATTCTAGTTGTGGTTTGTCCAAACTCATCAATGTAT
CTTAACGCGTAAATTGTAAGCGTTAATATTTTGTTAAAATTCGCGTTAAATTTTTGTTAAATCAGCTCAT
TTTTTAACCAATAGGCCGAAATCGGCAAAATCCCTTATAAATCAAAAGAATAGACCGAGATAGGGT
[37 nt withheld, positions 5037-5073]
AAAGAACGTGGACTCCAACGTCAAAGG
[49 nt withheld, positions 5101-5149]
T
[91 nt withheld, positions 5151-5241]
G
[124 nt withheld, positions 5243-5366]
CAGGTGGCACTTTTCGGGGAAATGTGCGCGGAACCCCTATTTGTTTATTTTTCTAAATACATTCAAATAT
GTATCCGCTCATGAGACAATAACCCTGATAAATGCTTCAATAATATTGAAAAAGGAAGAGTCCTGAGGCG
GAAAGAACCAGCTGTGGAATGTGTGTCAGTTAGGGTGTGGAAAGTCCCCAGGCTCCCCAGCAGGCAGAAG
TATGCAAAGCATGCATCTCAATTAGTCAGCAACCAGGTGTGGAAAGTCCCCAGGCTCCCCAGCAGGCAGA
AGTATGCAAAGCATGCATCTCAATTAGTCAGCAACCATAGTCCCGCCCCTAACTCCGCCCATCCCGCCCC
TAACTCCGCCCAGTTCCGCCCATTCTCCGCCCCATGGCTGACTAATTTTTTTTATTTATGCAGAGGCCGA
GGCCGCCTCGGCCTCTGAGCTATTCCAGAAGTAGTGAGGAGGCTTTTTTGGAGGCCTAGGCTTTTGCAAA
GATCGATCAAGAGACAGGATGAGGATCGTTTCGCATGATTGAACAAGATGGATTGCACGCAGGTTCTCCG
GCCGCTTGGGTGGAGAGGCTATTCGGCTATGACTGGGCACAACAGACAATCGGCTGCTCTGATGCCGCCG
TGTTCCGGCTGTCAGCGCAGGGGCGCCCGGTTCTTTTTGTCAAGACCGACCTGTCCGGTGCCCTGAATGA
ACTGCAAGACGAGGCAGCGCGGCTATCGTGGCTGGCCACGACGGGCGTTCCTTGCGCAGCTGTGCTCGAC
GTTGTCACTGAAGCGGGAAGGGACTGGCTGCTATTGGGCGAAGTGCCGGGGCAGGATCTCCTGTCATCTC
ACCTTGCTCCTGCCGAGAAAGTATCCATCATGGCTGATGCAATGCGGCGGCTGCATACGCTTGATCCGGC
TACCTGCCCATTCGACCACCAAGCGAAACATCGCATCGAGCGAGCACGTACTCGGATGGAAGCCGGTCTT
GTCGATCAGGATGATCTGGACGAAGAGCATCAGGGGCTCGCGCCAGCCGAACTGTTCGCCAGGCTCAAGG
CGAGCATGCCCGACGGCGAGGATCTCGTCGTGACCCATGGCGATGCCTGCTTGCCGAATATCATGGTGGA
AAATGGCCGCTTTTCTGGATTCATCGACTGTGGCCGGCTGGGTGTGGCGGACCGCTATCAGGACATAGCG
TTGGCTACCCGTGATATTGCTGAAGAGCTTGGCGGCGAATGGGCTGACCGCTTCCTCGTGCTTTACGGTA
TCGCCGCTCCCGATTCGCAGCGCATCGCCTTCTATCGCCTTCTTGACGAGTTCTTCTGAGCGGGACTCTG
GGGTTCGAAATGACCGACCAAGCGACGCCCAACCTGCCATCACGAGATTTCGATTCCACCGCCGCCTTCT
ATGAAAGGTTGGGCTTCGGAATCGTTTTCCGGGACGCCGGCTGGATGATCCTCCAGCGCGGGGATCTCAT
GCTGGAGTTCTTCGCCCACCCTAGGGGGAGGCTAACTGAAACACGGAAGGAGACAATACCGGAAGGAACC
CGCGCTATGACGGCAATAAAAAGACAGAATAAAACGCACGGTGTTGGGTCGTTTGTTCATAAACGCGGGG
TTCGGTCCCAGGGCTGGCACTCTGTCGATACCCCACCGAGACCCCATTGGGGCCAATACGCCCGCGTTTC
TTCCTTTTCCCCACCCCACCCCCCAAGTTCGGGTGAAGGCCCAGGGCTCGCAGCCAACGTCGGGGCGGCA
GGCCCTGCCATAGCCTCAGGTTACTCATATATACTTTAGATTGATTTAAAACTTCATTTTTAATTTAAAA
GGATCTAGGTGAAGATCCTTTTTGATAATCTCATGACCAAAATCCCTTAACGTGAGTTTTCGTTCCACTG
AGCGTCAGACCCCGTAGAAAAGATCAAAGGATCTTCTTGAGATCCTTTTTTTCTGCGCGTAATCTGCTGC
TTGCAAACAAAAAAACCACCGCTACCAGCGGTGGTTTGTTTGCCGGATCAAGAGCTACCAACTCTTTTTC
CGAAGGTAACTGGCTTCAGCAGAGCGCAGATACCAAATACTGTCCTTCTAGTGTAGCCGTAGTTAGGCCA
CCACTTCAAGAACTCTGTAGCACCGCCTACATACCTCGCTCTGCTAATCCTGTTACCAGTGGCTGCTGCC
AGTGGCGATAAGTCGTGTCTTACCGGGTTGGACTCAAGACGATAGTTACCGGATAAGGCGCAGCGGTCGG
GCTGAACGGGGGGTTCGTGCACACAGCCCAGCTTGGAGCGAACGACCTACACCGAACTGAGATACCTACA
GCGTGAGCTATGAGAAAGCGCCACGCTTCCCGAAGGGAGAAAGGCGGACAGGTATCCGGTAAGCGGCAGG
GTCGGAACAGGAGAGCGCACGAGGGAGCTTCCAGGGGGAAACGCCTGGTATCTTTATAGTCCTGTCGGGT
TTCGCCACCTCTGACTTGAGCGTCGATTTTTGTGATGCTCGTCAGGGGGGCGGAGCCTATGGAAAAACGC
CAGCAACGCGGCCTTTTTACGGTTCCTGGCCTTTTGCTGGCCTTTTGCTCACATGTTCTTTCCTGCGTTA
TCCCCTGATTCTGTGGATAACCGTATTACCGCCATGCAT
