>Addgene plasmid #38002 | PJ-DEAD | addgene partial sequence | sequence record 49367 | dsRed1_C
AGGGCCGCCACTCCACCGGCGCCTCCGGACTCAGATCTCGAAGCGCGGCCGCGGGAGCAGGAGGAGCAGC
TCGAGCGGCGCTGGGAGTGCAGGTGGAAACCATCTCCCCAGGAGACGGGCGCACCTTCCCCAAGCGCGGC
CAGACCTGCGTGGTGCACTACACCGGGATGCTTGAAGATGGAAAGAAATTTGATTCCTCCCGGGACAGAA
ACAAGCCCTTTAAGTTTATGCTAGGCAAGCAGGAGGTGATCCGAGGCTGGGAAGAAGGGGTTGCCCAGAT
GAGTGTGGGTCAGAGAGCCAAACTGACTATATCTCCAGATTATGCCTATGGTGCCACTGGGCACCCAGGC
ATCATCCCACCACATGCCACTCTCGTCTTCGATGTGGAGCTTCTAAAACTGGAAAGTGCTGGTGGTAGTG
CTGGTGGTAGTGCTGGTGGTAGTGCTGGTGGTAGTGCTGGTGGTCCGCGAGCTCAAGCTTCGCGATCGCT
AGATGCGACAGGTCCAATAGTGTACGTTCAAAATGCGGACGGTATCTTCTTCAAGCTTGCTGAGGGCAAA
GGAACTAACGATGCTGTTATTCACTTGGCCAATCAAGATCAAGGTGTTCGGGTCCTTGGAGCAGAGGAAT
TTCCTGTGCAAGGTGAAGTAGTAAAGATTGCGTCCTTGATGGGGTTCATTAAGCTAAAGTTGAACAGGTA
TGCCATTATCGCAAATACTGTGGAAGAGACCGGTAGATTCAATGGCCACGTTTTCTATAGAGTGTTGCAA
CATTCTATCGTATCTACCAAGTTTAACTCGAGAATCGATTCTGAAGAAGCCGAATATATCAAGCTACTGG
AGTTGCATTTGAAAAA
