>Addgene plasmid #38002 | PJ-DEAD | addgene partial sequence | sequence record 49394 | SV40-pA-R
TTAACAACAACAATTGCATTCATTTTATGTTTCAGGTTCAGGGGGAGGTGTGGGAGGTTTTTTAAAGCAA
GTAAAACCTCTACAAATGTGGTATGGCTGATTATGATCAGTTATCTAGATCCGGTGGATCCTCAAGAAAC
GGAGGCGATGGTGCTGGAGTTCTGACTCTGTAGTGCTTGCTGCCTCTGAATCTCCTTCGAAATCCGTCTT
TTAATTCCTAGTAAGTACAGTTCTCTATCAAATTTGCCAGCTGCCAACGGAATGTTGTCTCGCCCCGGCC
TCACTTTCACCCGGAAGAGGCCATACACAGGGCGGTGGTCGGACGTCTTGATCCC
