>Addgene plasmid #38002 | PJ-DEAD | addgene partial sequence | sequence record 49397 | ySac1-C 5'-CGCTAAACGATCCGAAGATT-3'
TAAGATGCAATGGCATAGAGTGAAACTGTTAATTGATCACTTGGAGAAATTAGGTTTATCTAACGAAGAT
TTCTTCCACAAGGTCATAGACTCTAATGGTAACACCGTTGAAATTGTTAATGAGCAACATTCCGTTGTAA
GAACAAACTCTATGGATTGTTTGGACAGAACAAATGTCGTTCAATCTGTTCTAGCCCAGTGGGTTTTGCA
AAAGGAGTTTGAAAGTGCCGATGTCGTTGCTACTGGAAGCACTTGGGAAGACAACGCTCCATTGTTAACT
TCTTACCAAAACTTATGGGCTGATAACGCAGATGCAGTTAGTGTGGCATATTCGGGCACTGGAGCTTTGA
AGACCGATTTCACAAGAACCGGTAAGCGTACACGTCTAGGTGCATTCAACGATTTTTTGAATTCAGCATC
ACGTTATTACCAGAACAATTGGACTGATGGTCCAAGACAGGATTCATACGATTTATTCCTTGGTGGATTT
AGACCACATACCGCTTCTATCAAGTCGCCATTCCCCGGAGGTACCGCTCGAGGCGCAGCAGCGGGAGCAG
GAGGAGCAGGTCGATCGGATCTTGCAGACTACAAGCTCCGCGCGCAGCCGCTCCTGGTGCGGGCCCACAG
CAGCCTGGGCCCCGGCCGGCCGCGGAGCCCCCTGGCCTGCGACGACTGTTCCCTTCGCTCGGCCAAATCC
TCCTTCAGCCTCCTGGCGCCCATCCGCAGCAAGGACGTCCGCAGCA
