>Addgene plasmid #38002 | PJ-DEAD | addgene partial sequence | sequence record 50564 | SV40pA-R 5'-GAAATTTGTGATGCTATTGC-3'
TTAACAACAACAATTGCATTCATTTTATGTTTCAGGTTCAGGGGGAGGTGTGGGAGGTTTTTTAAAGCAA
GTAAAACCTCTACAAATGTGGTATGGCTGATTATGATCAGTTATCTAGATCCGGTGGATCCTCAAGAAAC
GGAGGCGATGGTGCTGGAGTTCTGACTCTGTAGTGCTTGCTGCCTCTGAATCTCCTTCGAAATCCGTCTT
TTAATTCCTAGTAAGTACAGTTCTCTATCAAATTTGCCAGCTGCCAACGGAATGTTGTCTCGCCCCGGCC
TCACTTTCACCCGGAAGAGGCCATACACAGGGCGGTGGTCGGACGTCTTGATCCCGGGGCAGGAAGAGTA
GCTCACAGGACAGATGTCACCCTTGTGGCGGCTTCTGTACAAGACGCGGGCCGTGTATGAGGGCGTCCTC
TGCTTGGAGGTGCTGTCGTACGTGTCCTTCCCGATGTCAAACTTGTATGATGGGAGGAAGTGGATGTCCG
GCTCCTGGAAGCCCTTGAAGATGGACCCTTTCCGCATCTCCCGGATGAGCTGGTCGTGCTGCAGCAGCGC
CGGCACGTCCACCACCAGGCCCTGGCACAGGAGGGCGTCCACGACTGTGCGCCCGCCACTCAGGCGGAAG
TTGAAGTCTCCAAACCAGAACACCTCATCGAAGCGGGTGGTGACGTCCGCTGCGCTGGAGCGATAGGGGT
TGGTGTCGGGCACATTTCTGGGCAGGACCAGGGCTTGTACAGTCCTGGTGTAGTCCAGCAGCCGCTCCGC
CACCTTCCCGTCACCTGAGGTGAAGTGGGACGTGATGAAGAGGA
